>Addgene plasmid #176889 | pYPQ220-Ultra | addgene full sequence | sequence record 350058 | Addgene NGS Result
TGGACCAGCCAGGACAGAAATGCCTCGACTTCGCTGCTACCCAAGGTTGCCGGGTGACGCACACCGTGGA
AACGGATGAAGGCACGAACCCAGTGGACATAAGCCTGTTCGGTTCGTAAGCTGTAATGCAAGTAGCGTAT
GCGCTCACGCAACTGGTCCAGAACCTTGACCGAACGCAGCGGTGGTAACGGCGCAGTGGCGGTTTTCATG
GCTTGTTATGACTGTTTTTTTGGGGTACAGTCTATGCCTCGGGCATCCAAGCAGCAAGCGCGTTACGCCG
TGGGTCGATGTTTGATGTTATGGAGCAGCAACGATGTTACGCAGCAGGGCAGTCGCCCTAAAACAAAGTT
AAACATTATGAGGGAAGCGGTGATCGCCGAAGTATCGACTCAACTATCAGAGGTAGTTGGCGTCATCGAG
CGCCATCTCGAACCGACGTTGCTGGCCGTACATTTGTACGGCTCCGCAGTGGATGGCGGCCTGAAGCCAC
ACAGTGATATTGATTTGCTGGTTACGGTGACCGTAAGGCTTGATGAAACAACGCGGCGAGCTTTGATCAA
CGACCTTTTGGAAACTTCGGCTTCCCCTGGAGAGAGCGAGATTCTCCGCGCTGTAGAAGTCACCATTGTT
GTGCACGACGACATCATTCCGTGGCGTTATCCAGCTAAGCGCGAACTGCAATTTGGAGAATGGCAGCGCA
ATGACATTCTTGCAGGTATCTTCGAGCCAGCCACGATCGACATTGATCTGGCTATCTTGCTGACAAAAGC
AAGAGAACATAGCGTTGCCTTGGTAGGTCCAGCGGCGGAGGAACTCTTTGATCCGGTTCCTGAACAGGAT
CTATTTGAGGCGCTAAATGAAACCTTAACGCTATGGAACTCGCCGCCCGACTGGGCTGGCGATGAGCGAA
ATGTAGTGCTTACGTTGTCCCGCATTTGGTACAGCGCAGTAACCGGCAAAATCGCGCCGAAGGATGTCGC
TGCCGACTGGGCAATGGAGCGCCTGCCGGCCCAGTATCAGCCCGTCATACTTGAAGCTAGACAGGCTTAT
CTTGGACAAGAAGAAGATCGCTTGGCCTCGCGCGCAGATCAGTTGGAAGAATTTGTCCACTACGTGAAAG
GCGAGATCACCAAGGTAGTCGGCAAATAACCCTCGAGCCACCCATGACCAAAATCCCTTAACGTGAGTTA
CGCGTCGTTCCACTGAGCGTCAGACCCCGTAGAAAAGATCAAAGGATCTTCTTGAGATCCTTTTTTTCTG
CGCGTAATCTGCTGCTTGCAAACAAAAAAACCACCGCTACCAGCGGTGGTTTGTTTGCCGGATCAAGAGC
TACCAACTCTTTTTCCGAAGGTAACTGGCTTCAGCAGAGCGCAGATACCAAATACTGTTCTTCTAGTGTA
GCCGTAGTTAGGCCACCACTTCAAGAACTCTGTAGCACCGCCTACATACCTCGCTCTGCTAATCCTGTTA
CCAGTGGCTGCTGCCAGTGGCGATAAGTCGTGTCTTACCGGGTTGGACTCAAGACGATAGTTACCGGATA
AGGCGCAGCGGTCGGGCTGAACGGGGGGTTCGTGCACACAGCCCAGCTTGGAGCGAACGACCTACACCGA
ACTGAGATACCTACAGCGTGAGCTATGAGAAAGCGCCACGCTTCCCGAAGGGAGAAAGGCGGACAGGTAT
CCGGTAAGCGGCAGGGTCGGAACAGGAGAGCGCACGAGGGAGCTTCCAGGGGGAAACGCCTGGTATCTTT
ATAGTCCTGTCGGGTTTCGCCACCTCTGACTTGAGCGTCGATTTTTGTGATGCTCGTCAGGGGGGCGGAG
CCTATGGAAAAACGCCAGCAACGCGGCCTTTTTACGGTTCCTGGCCTTTTGCTGGCCTTTTGCTCACATG
TTCTTTCCTGCGTTATCCCCTGATTCTGTGGATAACCGTATTACCGCCTTTGAGTGAGCTGATACCGCTC
GCCGCAGCCGAACGACCGAGCGCAGCGAGTCAGTGAGCGAGGAAGCGGAAGAGCGCCCAATACGCAAACC
GCCTCTCCCCGCGCGTTGGCCGATTCATTAATGCAGCTGGCACGACAGGTTTCCCGACTGGAAAGCGGGC
AGTGAGCGCAACGCAATTAATACGCGTACCGCGAGCCAGGAAGAGTTTGTAGAAACGCAAAAAGGCCATC
CGTCAGGATGGCCTTCTGCTTAGTTTGATGCCTGGCAGTTTATGGCGGGCGTCCTGCCCGCCACCCTCCG
GGCCGTTGCTTCACAACGTTCAAATCCGCTCCCGGCGGATTTGTCCTACTCAGGAGAGCGTTCACCGACA
AACAACAGATAAAACGAAAGGCCCAGTCTTCCGACTGAGCCTTTCGTTTTATTTGATGCCTGGCAGTTCC
CTACTCTCGCGTTAACGCTTGCATGGATGTTTTCCCAGTCACGACGTTGTAAAACGACGGCCAGTCTTAA
GCTCGGGCCCCAAATAATGATTTTATTTTGACTGATAGTGACCTGTTCGTTGCAACAAATTGATGAGCAA
TGCTTTTTTATAATGCCAACTTTGTACAAAAAAGCAGGCTCCGAATTCGCCCTTCACCATGGCTCCTAAG
AAGAAGCGGAAGGTTGGTATTCACGGGGTGCCTGCGGCTACGCAGTTCGAGGGGTTCACCAACCTCTACC
AGGTCAGCAAGACGCTGCGGTTCGAGCTGATTCCGCAGGGCAAGACCCTCAAGCACATCCAGGAGCAGGG
CTTTATCGAGGAGGACAAAGCGCGGAACGACCACTACAAGGAGCTCAAGCCGATCATCGACCGGATCTAC
AAGACCTACGCGGACCAGTGCCTGCAGCTCGTGCAGCTCGACTGGGAGAACCTCTCGGCCGCCATCGACT
CCTACCGCAAGGAGAAGACGGAGGAGACACGCAACGCGCTCATCGAAGAACAGGCTACGTATCGCAACGC
TATCCACGACTACTTCATAGGGCGCACAGATAATCTCACCGACGCCATCAACAAGCGCCACGCCGAAATC
TATAAGGGGCTGTTTAAGGCCGAGCTGTTCAATGGCAAAGTGCTGAAGCAACTGGGCACCGTCACGACCA
CAGAGCATGAGAACGCCCTCCTCCGGTCGTTCGACAAGTTTACGACATACTTTAGCGGCTTTTACGAGAA
CCGCAAAAACGTGTTCAGCGCCGAGGACATTAGCACCGCCATCCCGCATAGGATCGTGCAAGACAACTTC
CCGAAGTTCAAGGAGAACTGCCACATCTTCACCCGCCTCATCACGGCCGTGCCGTCCCTCCGCGAGCACT
TCGAGAACGTGAAGAAGGCCATCGGGATCTTCGTGTCCACCTCGATCGAAGAGGTGTTCTCCTTCCCCTT
CTACAATCAGCTGCTGACGCAGACCCAGATCGACCTCTACAACCAGCTCCTCGGCGGCATCTCCCGCGAG
GCCGGCACCGAGAAGATCAAGGGCCTGAACGAGGTGCTCAATCTCGCCATCCAGAAGAACGACGAAACCG
CGCACATCATTGCCTCACTCCCACATAGGTTTATCCCCCTGTTTAAGCAGATCCTCTCCGACCGCAACAC
GTTGTCCTTCATCCTCGAGGAGTTCAAGAGCGACGAGGAGGTCATCCAGTCCTTCTGCAAGTACAAGACC
CTCCTCCGCAACGAGAATGTGCTCGAAACCGCCGAGGCGCTGTTCAATGAGCTCAATAGCATCGATCTCA
CCCACATCTTCATCTCCCATAAGAAGCTGGAAACCATCTCCAGCGCCCTGTGCGACCACTGGGACACCCT
CCGCAACGCCCTCTACGAGCGGCGCATCAGCGAGCTCACCGGCAAGATCACGAAGTCGGCGAAAGAGAAA
GTGCAAAGGAGCCTCAAGCACGAGGACATTAACCTGCAGGAGATCATCTCCGCCGCGGGCAAGGAGCTGT
CCGAGGCTTTCAAGCAGAAGACCTCGGAGATCCTCTCTCACGCCCACGCGGCCCTGGACCAGCCGCTGCC
GACGACCCTGAAAAAGCAAGAGGAAAAGGAAATCCTCAAGTCCCAGCTGGACAGCCTCCTGGGGCTGTAC
CACCTTCTCGACTGGTTCGCCGTGGACGAGTCCAACGAGGTCGATCCGGAGTTTAGCGCCCGCCTCACCG
GGATCAAGCTTGAGATGGAACCTAGCTTGAGCTTCTATAATAAGGCGCGCAATTACGCGACCAAGAAGCC
GTATTCCGTGGAGAAGTTCAAGCTGAACTTCCAACGCCCCACCCTGGCCAGCGGGTGGGACGTTAACAAA
GAGAAGAACAACGGAGCCATTCTTTTCGTGAAAAATGGGTTGTATTATTTGGGAATTATGCCGAAACAAA
AAGGCAGGTACAAGGCGCTCAGCTTCGAGCCAACTGAGAAGACCTCCGAGGGCTTCGACAAGATGTACTA
CGATTATTTTCCTGACGCTGCAAAGATGATACCGAAGTGCAGCACTCAGCTTAAGGCGGTGACGGCGCAC
TTTCAGACCCATACCACCCCCATCCTCCTCTCCAACAACTTCATCGAGCCGCTCGAGATCACCAAGGAGA
TATACGATCTGAATAATCCAGAAAAGGAACCCAAGAAGTTCCAGACCGCCTACGCCAAGAAGACGGGCGA
TCAAAAGGGGTATAGAGAGGCGCTCTGCAAGTGGATCGACTTCACGCGCGATTTCCTCAGCAAGTACACC
AAGACAACCTCCATCGATCTCTCTTCCCTCCGCCCCTCTTCCCAGTACAAGGACCTCGGGGAGTACTACG
CCGAACTCAACCCACTCCTGTATCACATCTCGTTTCAGCGTATCGCGGAAAAGGAGATCATGGACGCCGT
CGAAACCGGCAAGTTGTATCTTTTCCAAATCTATAACAAGGACTTCGCGAAGGGCCACCACGGGAAGCCA
AACCTGCACACCCTCTACTGGACAGGCCTCTTCAGCCCGGAAAATCTCGCGAAGACGAGCATAAAGCTGA
ACGGCCAGGCAGAACTCTTCTACAGGCCGAAGTCCAGGATGAAGCGCATGGCTCATCGCCTCGGTGAGAA
GATGCTGAACAAGAAGCTGAAAGATCAAAAGACGCCAATCCCTGATACACTGTATCAGGAGCTGTACGAT
TACGTGAACCACCGCCTCTCACACGACCTCAGCGACGAGGCCCGCGCGCTCCTGCCAAACGTCATCACGA
AGGAGGTCAGCCACGAGATCATAAAGGATCGGCGGTTTACCTCTGACAAGTTCCTCTTCCATGTCCCCAT
CACGCTGAACTACCAGGCCGCGAATAGCCCGTCCAAGTTCAACCAGCGGGTCAACGCGTATCTCAAGGAG
CACCCAGAGACACCCATAATCGGGATTGACCGGGGGGAGCGGAACCTCATCTACATCACCGTCATCGACT
CCACCGGAAAGATTCTCGAGCAACGGTCGCTCAATACCATCCAGCAGTTCGACTACCAGAAGAAGCTCGA
CAACCGGGAGAAGGAACGCGTCGCCGCGAGGCAGGCCTGGTCCGTAGTGGGCACGATCAAAGACCTGAAG
CAGGGCTATCTCAGCCAGGTCATCCATGAGATAGTGGATCTCATGATCCACTACCAAGCCGTCGTGGTCC
TCGAGAATCTCAATTTCGGATTCAAATCCAAGCGCACAGGCATCGCCGAGAAGGCGGTGTACCAACAGTT
CGAGAAAATGCTTATCGACAAGCTCAATTGCCTGGTGCTCAAGGACTATCCGGCGGAGAAGGTCGGGGGG
GTCCTCAATCCGTATCAGCTGACCGACCAGTTTACGTCATTTGCGAAGATGGGCACCCAGAGCGGCTTCC
TTTTCTATGTCCCGGCCCCATATACCTCAAAGATTGATCCCTTGACCGGATTCGTGGACCCGTTTGTCTG
GAAGACCATCAAGAACCATGAGTCGCGTAAGCATTTCCTGGAGGGTTTCGACTTCCTGCACTATGATGTA
AAAACCGGAGACTTCATCCTGCATTTCAAGATGAATCGGAACCTCTCCTTCCAGCGGGGACTCCCTGGCT
TCATGCCCGCTTGGGATATCGTTTTTGAGAAAAATGAAACCCAATTCGACGCCAAAGGCACGCCTTTCAT
CGCGGGCAAGAGGATTGTCCCTGTAATTGAGAACCATAGATTCACCGGGCGTTACCGTGACCTGTACCCC
GCAAACGAACTCATCGCCCTCCTGGAGGAGAAAGGCATCGTTTTCCGCGACGGGTCAAATATCCTCCCCA
AACTGCTCGAGAACGATGATAGCCACGCTATTGACACGATGGTAGCGCTCATCAGATCCGTGCTGCAAAT
GAGAAATTCAAATGCTGCCACTGGGGAGGATTACATCAACTCCCCTGTGCGTGATCTCAATGGCGTGTGC
TTCGATTCTAGATTTCAGAATCCTGAGTGGCCGATGGATGCCGATGCTAACGGCGCATACCACATAGCAT
TGAAAGGACAACTGTTGTTGAACCATCTCAAGGAGAGCAAGGACCTTAAGCTGCAGAACGGCATCAGCAA
CCAGGATTGGCTTGCCTATATCCAAGAGCTCCGCAATAAGCGTCCTGCTGCCACCAAAAAGGCCGGACAG
GCTAAGAAAAAGAAGTGAGACGACTAGTGGCGGCCGCCGGATCCACCTGATCTAGAGCTAGCGTTTAAAC
ACCGGTGACGTCCGATCGTTCAAACATTTGGCAATAAAGTTTCTTAAGATTGAATCCTGTTGCCGGTCTT
GCGATGATTATCATATAATTTCTGTTGAATTACGTTAAGCATGTAATAATTAACATGTAATGCATGACGT
TATTTATGAGATGGGTTTTTATGATTAGAGTCCCGCAATTATACATTTAATACGCGATAGAAAACAAAAT
ATAGCGCGCAAACTAGGATAAATTATCGCGCGCGGTGTCATCTATGTTACTAGATCGGGAATTGATCCCC
CCTCGACAGCTTCCGGAAAGGGCGAATTCGCAACTTTGTATACAAAAGTTGAACGAGAAACGTAAAATGA
TATAAATATCAATATATTAAATTAGATTTTGCATAAAAAACAGACTACATAATACTGTAAAACACAACAT
ATCCAGTCACTATGCCATCCAGCTGATATCCCCTATAGTGAGTCGTATTACATGGTCATAGCTGTTTCCT
GGCAGCTCTGGCCCGTGTCTCAAAATCTCTGATGTTACATTGCACAAGATAAAAATATATCATCATGCCT
CCTC
Features (pLannotate 1.2.2; 13 found; start..end, strand, type, name):
     96..119     +  promoter       Pc promoter (fragment): intI1 (promoter lies within the coding sequence); class 1 integron promoter
    295..351     +  CDS            GmR (fragment): gentamycin acetyltransferase; aacC1; confers resistance to gentamycin
    358..1149    +  CDS            SmR: aminoglycoside adenylyltransferase (Murphy, 1985); aadA; confers resistance to spectinomycin and streptomycin
   1242..1830    +  rep_origin     ori: high-copy-number ColE1/pMB1/pBR322/pUC origin of replication
   2013..2105    +  CDS            lacI (fragment): lac repressor; lacI; The lac repressor binds to the lac operator to inhibit transcription in E. coli. This inhibition can be relieved by adding lactose or isopropyl-β-D-thiogalactopyranoside (IPTG).
   2160..2187    -  terminator     rrnB T2 terminator: transcription terminator T2 from the E. coli rrnB gene
   2319..2362    +  terminator     rrnB T1 terminator: Escherichia coli rrnB; transcription terminator T1 from the E. coli rrnB gene
   2409..2445    -  CDS            lacZα (fragment): LacZα fragment of β-galactosidase; lacZ fragment
   2461..2560    +  protein_bind   attL1: mutant version of attL; recombination site for the Gateway® LR reaction LR Clonase™
   2630..6547    +  CDS            cas12a: CS12A_ACISB - Also known as cpf1 From Acidaminococcus sp. (strain BV3L6).
   6664..6916    +  terminator     NOS terminator: nopaline synthase terminator and poly(A) signal
   6961..7084    +  protein_bind   attR5: mutant version of attR; recombination site for the Gateway® LR reaction LR Clonase™
   7102..7120    -  promoter       T7 promoter: promoter for bacteriophage T7 RNA polymerase
