[The description below was written by a language model from this plasmid's Addgene catalogue record and pLannotate feature annotations shown in this document.]
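Description:
pYPQ220-Ultra is a 7,214 bp Gateway entry clone built on the pYPQ167 backbone and intended for assembling plant CRISPR-Cas12a expression vectors. It is maintained in E. coli from a high-copy ColE1/pUC-type origin and selected with spectinomycin through the aadA (SmR) aminoglycoside adenylyltransferase gene. Annotated fragments of a class 1 integron Pc promoter and of a gentamicin acetyltransferase gene lie just upstream of aadA. Short fragments of lacI and lacZα are also annotated, and rrnB T1 and T2 terminators sit upstream of the recombination cassette, where they would help insulate it from backbone transcription.

The payload lies between an attL1 site and an attR5 site. It is the Cas12a (Cpf1) coding sequence from Acidaminococcus sp. BV3L6 carrying the M537R and F870L substitutions, the variant referred to by the "Ultra" name. An SV40 nuclear localization signal is fused at the N-terminus and a nucleoplasmin NLS at the C-terminus to direct the nuclease to the nucleus. A nopaline synthase (NOS) terminator and polyadenylation signal follows the open reading frame inside the att-flanked region.

The cassette deliberately carries no promoter, so the nuclease is not meant to be expressed from this plasmid. Instead, the attL1/attR5 pair allows a multisite LR recombination, presumably with a compatible second entry clone such as a crRNA expression module, into a destination vector that supplies the promoter. A T7 promoter is annotated just outside attR5 on the reverse strand. The associated work concerns Cas12a genome editing in plant cells.
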