Addgene plasmid #176889: pYPQ220-Ultra
Purpose: Gateway entry plasmid (attL1 & attR5) expressing AsCas12a with M537R and F870L mutations, without promoter
Depositing lab: Yiping Qi. Depositing organization: University of Maryland, College Park. Publication: Highly Efficient Genome Editing in Plant Protoplasts by Ribonucleoprotein Delivery of CRISPR-Cas12a Nucleases. Zhang Y, Cheng Y, Fang H, Roberts N, Zhang L, Vakulskas CA, Niedz RP, Culver JN, Qi Y. Front Genome Ed. 2022 Jan 31;4:780238. doi: 10.3389/fgeed.2022.780238. eCollection 2022. PubMed 35174354.
Backbone
  Vector backbone: pYPQ167
  Total vector size (bp): 7214
  Vector type: Plant Expression, CRISPR ; Gateway compatible Cas12a entry clone
Growth in bacteria
  Bacterial resistance: Spectinomycin, 50 μg/mL
  Growth temperature: 37°C
  Growth strain: DH5alpha
  Copy number: High Copy
Gene/Insert
  Gene/Insert name: AsCas12a
  Species: Acidaminococcus sp. BV3L6
  Tag / fusion protein: SV40 NLS (N terminal on insert); Nucleoplasmin NLS (C terminal on insert)
Terms and licenses: Academic/Nonprofit Terms; Industry Terms: Not Available to Industry
How to cite: pYPQ220-Ultra was a gift from Yiping Qi (Addgene plasmid # 176889 ; http://n2t.net/addgene:176889 ; RRID:Addgene_176889)
